>Addgene plasmid #23120 | pFastBac-His-Flag-Tipin-L195A | addgene partial sequence | sequence record 28983 | 23120 with SV40pA-R
GCTGCATAACAAGTTAACAACAACAATTGCATTCATTTTATGTTTCAGGTTCAGGGGGAGGTGTGGGAGG
TTTTTTAAAGCAAGTAAAACCTCTACAAATGTGGTATGGCTGATTATGATCCTCTAGTACTTCTCGACAA
GCTTGGTACCGCATGCCTCGAGTTATCTAGCTTCAGTAATATTTCTGGATGTAGCATCAAGTTGCTGTTG
CACATTTTTAAAAGACTGGTCCAGCAGTGTTTCCTCTTCATTTAAAGTATTGGCAATAGCATCATTACAT
GGATTGTCCAGAATGTCTTCGTTTAATCCATTTGACTCCTCCTTTTGATCCTCATCAGTATTAACCTCTT
CAACCGTGTGTGCCCTGGGTGTATTCATTAACATATCATTTCCTAGGGTCTGACTATTACTCAGCAGCTT
TGCCTGCCTTCTTTCCAAGGCCAGTTGTTTATTTCTCTCAATTCTTTGTTGTTGCTCTTCTGTTGCGCTT
CTACTTAACTCAGAAGCAAACATCTCACTTTCAGATAAGTTTGTCAGAAAGGGATCTAATTCAGTAGAAG
TGACATCATGTTCATTATTCTCCGCAACTTCATCATTATTGCTAAC
