>Addgene plasmid #23120 | pFastBac-His-Flag-Tipin-L195A | addgene partial sequence | sequence record 28984 | 23120 with polyhedrinFwd
TTNCTGTTTCGTACAGTTTTGTATAAAAAAACCTATAAATATTCCGGATTATTCATACCGTCCCACCATC
GGGCGCGGATCTCGGTCCGAAACCATGTCGTACTACCATCACCATCACCATCACGATTACGATATCCCAA
CGACCGAAAACCTGTATTTTCAGGGCGCCATGGGATCCAGGATGGACTACAAGGACGACGATGACAAGCT
AGAACCACAGGAGAATGGCGTGATTGACCTACCAGATTATGAGCATGTAGAAGATGAAACTTTTCCTCCT
TTCCCACCTCCAGCCTCTCCAGAGAGACAAGATGGTGAAGGAACTGAGTCTGATGAAGAGTCAGGAAATG
GAGCACCTGTTCCTGTACCTCCAAAGAGAACAGTTAAAAGAAATATACCCAAGCTGGATGCTCAGAGATT
AATTTCAGAGAGAGGACTTCCAGCCTTAAGGCATGTATTTGATAAGGCAAAATTCAAAGGTAAAGGTCAT
GAGGCTGAAGACTTGAAGATGCTAATCAGACACATGGAGCACTGGGCACATAGGCTATTCCCTAAACTGC
AGTTTGAGGATTTTATTGACAGAGTTGAATACCTGGGAAGTAAAAAGGAAGTTCAGACCTGTTTAAAACG
AATTCGACTTGATCTCCCTATTTTACATGAAGATTTTGTTAGCAATAATGATGAAGTTGCGGAGAATAAT
GAACATGATGTCACTTCTACTGATTAGATCCTTTCTGACNCNGTTC
