[The description below was written by a language model from this plasmid's Addgene catalogue record.]
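Description:
pFastBac-His-Flag-Tipin-L195A is an insect-cell expression construct built on the commercial pFastBacHTb backbone (about 4.9 kb without insert), a baculovirus donor plasmid of the Bac-to-Bac type. It is maintained in E. coli as a high-copy plasmid under ampicillin selection. The record also lists gentamicin as a selectable marker. In pFastBac-series vectors, the gentamicin resistance gene normally lies alongside the expression cassette between Tn7 transposition arms, so both are transferred together into a baculovirus shuttle genome (bacmid) in a suitable bacterial host. The resulting recombinant bacmid is then used to make baculovirus for infecting insect cells. No feature table is provided, so the promoter and other backbone elements are not explicitly recorded, though pFastBacHT vectors generally drive expression from the strong, late baculoviral polyhedrin promoter.

The payload is a roughly 900 bp insert encoding human TIPIN (Timeless-interacting protein), cloned by restriction digest between BamHI and XhoI sites. The protein carries a point mutation changing leucine 195 to alanine. It is expressed with two N-terminal tags: a His tag contributed by the backbone, followed by a Flag epitope supplied with the insert. Together these allow metal-affinity and anti-Flag purification or detection of the recombinant protein.

The associated publication concerns the interaction between Tipin and replication protein A and its role in ATR-dependent Chk1 phosphorylation after genotoxic stress. This suggests the construct was made to produce purified mutant Tipin for comparison with wild type in such studies, although the record does not state the specific functional effect of the L195A substitution.
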