Addgene plasmid #23120: pFastBac-His-Flag-Tipin-L195A
Depositing lab: Aziz Sancar. Depositing organization: University of North Carolina at Chapel Hill. Publication: Tipin-replication protein A interaction mediates Chk1 phosphorylation by ATR in response to genotoxic stress. Kemp MG, Akan Z, Yilmaz S, Grillo M, Smith-Roe SL, Kang TH, Cordeiro-Stone M, Kaufmann WK, Abraham RT, Sancar A, Unsal-Kacmaz K. J Biol Chem. 2010 May 28;285(22):16562-71. doi: 10.1074/jbc.M110.110304. Epub 2010 Mar 15. PubMed 20233725.
Backbone
  Vector backbone: pFastBacHTb
  Backbone manufacturer: Invitrogen
  Backbone size w/o insert (bp): 4856
  Vector type: Insect Expression
  Selectable markers: Gentamicin
Growth in bacteria
  Bacterial resistance: Ampicillin, 100 μg/mL
  Growth temperature: 37°C
  Growth strain: DH5alpha
  Copy number: High Copy
Gene/Insert
  Gene/Insert name: Tipin (alt name: Timeless-interacting protein)
  Species: H. sapiens (human)
  Insert size (bp): 903
  Mutation: Changed Leucine 195 to Alanine
  Entrez Gene: TIPIN
  Tag / fusion protein: His (N terminal on backbone); Flag- (N terminal on insert)
  Cloning method: Restriction Enzyme; 5′ cloning site BamHI (unknown if destroyed); 3′ cloning site XhoI (unknown if destroyed)
  Sequencing primers: 5′ n/a
Terms and licenses: Academic/Nonprofit Terms; Industry Terms: Not Available to Industry
How to cite: pFastBac-His-Flag-Tipin-L195A was a gift from Aziz Sancar (Addgene plasmid # 23120 ; http://n2t.net/addgene:23120 ; RRID:Addgene_23120)
